Addgene plasmid #18438: T4 Lysozyme L91M WT*
Depositing lab: Brian Matthews. Depositing organization: University of Oregon.
Backbone
  Vector backbone: pHS1403
  Backbone size w/o insert (bp): 5000
  Vector type: Bacterial Expression
Growth in bacteria
  Bacterial resistance: Ampicillin, 100 μg/mL
  Growth temperature: 37°C
  Growth strain: DH5alpha
  Copy number: High Copy
Gene/Insert
  Gene/Insert name: T4 Lysozyme (alt name: Ng14ta)
  Species: Bacteriophage T4
  Insert size (bp): 600
  Mutation: L91M WT*
  GenBank ID: NP_049736
  Entrez Gene: e (a.k.a. T4p123)
  Cloning method: Restriction Enzyme; 5′ cloning site BamHI (not destroyed); 3′ cloning site HindIII (not destroyed)
  Sequencing primers: 5′ na; 3′ GGCGTATCACGAGGCCC
Terms and licenses: Academic/Nonprofit Terms; Industry Terms: Not Available to Industry
Depositor comments: The BamHI site is 27 bp from the ATG and the HindIII site is 115 bp from the stop.
How to cite: T4 Lysozyme L91M WT* was a gift from Brian Matthews (Addgene plasmid # 18438 ; http://n2t.net/addgene:18438 ; RRID:Addgene_18438)
