[The description below was written by a language model from this plasmid's Addgene catalogue record.]
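Description:
T4 Lysozyme L91M WT* is a bacterial expression plasmid built on the pHS1403 backbone (about 5 kb without insert). It carries an approximately 600 bp insert encoding the lysozyme of bacteriophage T4, the product of phage gene e. The plasmid is maintained at high copy number in E. coli under ampicillin selection. The record does not name the origin of replication or the promoter that drives expression, and no feature table is available to confirm them. No tags or fusion partners are listed, so the protein appears to be expressed in untagged form, although the record does not say so explicitly.

The insert was cloned by restriction digestion between BamHI at the 5′ end and HindIII at the 3′ end, and both sites remain intact. According to the depositor, the BamHI site lies 27 bp from the start codon and the HindIII site 115 bp from the stop codon, so the whole coding region with short flanking sequences can be excised or transferred as one fragment. The encoded protein has the substitution L91M, a leucine-to-methionine change at residue 91, in the "WT*" background. In the T4 lysozyme literature, WT* commonly denotes the cysteine-free pseudo-wild-type protein used as a reference for mutational work, but the record does not define the term.

The record states no purpose. A single-site mutant of this kind is typically used to produce recombinant protein in E. coli for studies of protein folding, stability and structure, where T4 lysozyme is a long-standing model system.
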