>Addgene plasmid #18438 | T4 Lysozyme L91M WT* | addgene partial sequence | sequence record 24224 | 3primeUP
CTANGAAAAGCCCGCTCATTAGGCGGGCTCAGATCTGCTCATGTTTGACAGCTTATCATCGATAAGCTTC
GGCAATAAATTCTTGATATGTTTTCATATGTTTCCTTTAAATATTTTAATTAGTAATTGTCTATTCAAGT
AATTGTGAATATACTATCACAATTCCAAGAGAAAGTAAACAGCTTTATAGATTTTTATACGCGTCCCAAG
TGCCAGTTCTAAACGTTGTAATGACTCGTTTTGCGCGATTAGGTGTTTGATTATACCATCTACTTTTAGC
TAAGTTAACTGCTGCTTCATCCCAGCGTTTTTGTTGAAGCATACGTAAAGAGTTAGTAAATCCTGCCACA
CCGGTTTCTCCCATTTGGAAAACCATATTAATCAATGCAGCGCGACGAACCGCATCCATAGAATCATAAA
CCGGTTTTAATTTAGCATTTCTCAGAATTCCGCGAACAGCAGCATCAACATCCTGATTAAAGAGTTTTTC
AGCCTCATCTTTTGTAATTACACCATTAGTATTACGCCCAATAGCTTTATCTAATTCAGATTTAGCAGCA
TTAAGTGATGGACTTTTTGTAAGCAAATGACCGATGCCAATAGTGTAATAGCCTTCTGTGTCTTTATAGA
TTTTAAGTCTAAGACCTTCATCTATACGTAACATTTCAAATATATTCATAATACCTCCTAAGCATCGATG
GATCNGGNTTCCNGGTGTGAAATGGTTATCCGCTCACAATTCCACACATTATACGAGCCGGAAGCATAAA
GTGTAAGCCTGGGGGCCTANGAGTGAGCTACTNACATN
